>Addgene plasmid #63510 | pFusB3-25 | depositor partial sequence | sequence record 105538 | pFUSB3_CGA
AGTCTTAAGCGTCTCATGGCCTGACCCCGGACCAAGTGGTGGCTATCGCCAGCCACGATGGCGGCAAGCA
AGCGCTCGAAACGGTGCAGCGGCTGTTGCCGGTGCTGTGCCAGGACCATGGCCTGACCCCGGACCAAGTG
GTGGCTATCGCCAGCAACAATGGCGGCAAGCAAGCGCTCGAAACGGTGCAGCGGCTGTTGCCGGTGCTGT
GCCAGGACCATGGCCTGACCCCGGACCAAGTGGTGGCTATCGCCAGCAACATTGGCGGCAAGCAAGCGCT
CGAAACGGTGCAGCGGCTGTTGCCGGTGCTGTGCCAGGACCATGGCCTGACCCCGGACCAAGTGGTGGCT
ATCGAGACGTC
