>Addgene plasmid #63510 | pFusB3-25 | depositor partial sequence | sequence record 105539 | FusB3
CGTCTCATGGCCTGACCCCGGACCAAGTGGTGGCTATCGAGACCGGCGCCGCTACAGGGCGCGTCCCATT
CGCCATTCAGGCTGCGCAACTGTTGGGAAGGGCGATCGGTGCGGGCCTCTTCGCTATTACGCCAGCTGGC
GAAAGGGGGATGTGCTGCAAGGCGATTAAGTTGGGTAACGCCAGGGTTTTCCCAGTCACGACGTTGTAAA
ACGACGGCCAGTGAGCGCGCGTAATACGACTCACTATAGGGCGAATTGGGTACCGGGCCCCCCCTCGAGG
TCCTCCAGCTTTTGTTCCCTTTAGTGAGGGTTAATTGCGCGCTTGGCGTAATCATGGTCATAGCTGTTTC
CTGTGTGAAATTGTTATCCGCTCACAATTCCACACAACATACGAGCCGGAAGCATAAAGTGTAAAGCCTG
GGGTGCCTAATGAGTGAGCTAACTCACATTAATTGCGTTGCGCTCACTGCCCGCTTTCCACCGGTGGTCT
CGCCAGGACCATGGCCTGACCCCGGACCAAGTGGTGGCTATCGAGACGTCTAGACCAGCCAGGACAGAAA
TGCCTCGACTTCGCTGCTACCCAAGGTTGCCGGGTGACGCACACCGTGGAAACGGATGAAGGCACGAACC
CAGTGGACATAAGCCTGTTCGGTTCGTAAGCTGTAATGCAAGTAGCGTATGCGCTCACGCAACTGGTCCA
GAACCTTGACCGAACGCAGCGGTGGTAACGGCGCAGTGGCGGTTTTCATGGCTTGTTATGACTGTTTTTT
TGGGGTACAGTCTATGCCTCGGGCATCCAAGCAGCAAGCGCGTTACGCCGTGGGTCGATGTTTGATGTTA
TGGAGCAGCAACGATGTTACGCAGCAGGGCAGTCGCCCTAAAACAAAGTTAAACATTATGAGGGAAGCGG
TGATCGCCGAAGTATCGACTCAACTATCAGAGGTAGTTGGCGTCATCGAGCGCCATCTCGAACCGACGTT
GCTGGCCGTACATTTGTACGGCTCCGCAGTGGATGGCGGCCTGAAGCCACACAGTGATATTGATTTGCTG
GTTACGGTGACCGTAAGGCTTGATGAAACAACGCGGCGAGCTTTGATCAACGACCTTTTGGAAACTTCGG
CTTCCCCTGGAGAGAGCGAGATTCTCCGCGCTGTAGAAGTCACCATTGTTGTGCACGACGACATCATTCC
GTGGCGTTATCCAGCTAAGCGCGAACTGCAATTTGGAGAATGGCAGCGCAATGACATTCTTGCAGGTATC
TTCGAGCCAGCCACGATCGACATTGATCTGGCTATCTTGCTGACAAAAGCAAGAGAACATAGCGTTGCCT
TGGTAGGTCCAGCGGCGGAGGAACTCTTTGATCCGGTTCCTGAACAGGATCTATTTGAGGCGCTAAATGA
AACCTTAACGCTATGGAACTCGCCGCCCGACTGGGCTGGCGATGAGCGAAATGTAGTGCTTACGTTGTCC
CGCATTTGGTACAGCGCAGTAACCGGCAAAATCGCGCCGAAGGATGTCGCTGCCGACTGGGCAATGGAGC
GCCTGCCGGCCCAGTATCAGCCCGTCATACTTGAAGCTAGACAGGCTTATCTTGGACAAGAAGAAGATCG
CTTGGCCTCGCGCGCAGATCAGTTGGAAGAATTTGTCCACTACGTGAAAGGCGAGATCACCAAGGTAGTC
GGCAAATAACCCTCGAGCCACCCATGACCAAAATCCCTTAACGTGAGTTACGCGTCGTTCCACTGAGCGT
CAGACCCCGTAGAAAAGATCAAAGGATCTTCTTGAGATCCTTTTTTTCTGCGCGTAATCTGCTGCTTGCA
AACAAAAAAACCACCGCTACCAGCGGTGGTTTGTTTGCCGGATCAAGAGCTACCAACTCTTTTTCCGAAG
GTAACTGGCTTCAGCAGAGCGCAGATACCAAATACTGTCCTTCTAGTGTAGCCGTAGTTAGGCCACCACT
TCAAGAACTCTGTAGCACCGCCTACATACCTCGCTCTGCTAATCCTGTTACCAGTGGCTGCTGCCAGTGG
CGATAAGTCGTGTCTTACCGGGTTGGACTCAAGACGATAGTTACCGGATAAGGCGCAGCGGTCGGGCTGA
ACGGGGGGTTCGTGCACACAGCCCAGCTTGGAGCGAACGACCTACACCGAACTGAGATACCTACAGCGTG
AGCATTGAGAAAGCGCCACGCTTCCCGAAGGGAGAAAGGCGGACAGGTATCCGGTAAGCGGCAGGGTCGG
AACAGGAGAGCGCACGAGGGAGCTTCCAGGGGGAAACGCCTGGTATCTTTATAGTCCTGTCGGGTTTCGC
CACCTCTGACTTGAGCGTCGATTTTTGTGATGCTCGTCAGGGGGGCGGAGCCTATGGAAAAACGCCAGCA
ACGCGGCCTTTTTACGGTTCCTGGCCTTTTGCTGGCCTTTTGCTCACATGTTCTTTCCTGCGTTATCCCC
TGATTCTGTGGATAACCGTATTACCGCCTTTGAGTGAGCTGATACCGCTCGCCGCAGCCGAACGACCGAG
CGCAGCGAGTCAGTGAGCGAGGAAGCGGAAGAGCGCCCAATACGCAAACCGCCTCTCCCCGCGCGTTGGC
CGATTCATTAATGCAGCTGGCACGACAGGTTTCCCGACTGGAAAGCGGGCAGTGAGCGCAACGCAATTAA
TACGCGTACCGCTAGCCAGGAAGAGTTTGTAGAAACGCAAAAAGGCCATCCGTCAGGATGGCCTTCTGCT
TAGTTTGATGCCTGGCAGTTTATGGCGGGCGTCCTGCCCGCCACCCTCCGGGCCGTTGCTTCACAACGTT
CAAATCCGCTCCCGGCGGATTTGTCCTACTCAGGAGAGCGTTCACCGACAAACAACAGATAAAACGAAAG
GCCCAGTCTTCCGACTGAGCCTTTCGTTTTATTTGATGCCTGGCAGTTCCCTACTCTCGCGTTAACGCTA
GCATGGATGTTTTCCCAGTCACGACGTTGTAAAACGACGGCCAGTCTTAAG
