>Addgene plasmid #63510 | pFusB3-25 | addgene partial sequence | sequence record 116255 | pCR8_R1 5'-cgaaccgaacaggcttatgt-3'
GGTGTGCGTCACCCGGCAACCTTGGGTAGCAGCGAAGTCGAGGCATTTCTGTCCTGGCTGGTCTAGACGT
CTCGATAGCCACCACTTGGTCCGGGGTCAGGCCATGGTCCTGGCACAGCACCGGCAACAGCCGCTGCACC
GTTTCGAGCGCTTGCTTGCCGCCAATGTTGCTGGCGATAGCCACCACTTGGTCCGGGGTCAGGCCATGGT
CCTGGCACAGCACCGGCAACAGCCGCTGCACCGTTTCGAGCGCTTGCTTGCCGCCATTGTTGCTGGCGAT
AGCCACCACTTGGTCCGGGGTCAGGCCATGGTCCTGGCACAGCACCGGCAACAGCCGCTGCACCGTTTCG
AGCGCTTGCTTGCCGCCATCGTGGCTGGCGATAGCCACCACTTGGTCCGGGGTCAGGCCATGAGACGCTT
AAGACTGGCCGTCGTTTTACAACGTCGTGACTGGGAAAACATCCATGCTAGCGTTAACGCGAGAGTAGGG
AACTGCCAGGCATCAAATAAAACGAAAGGCTCAGTCGGAAGACTGGGCCTTTCGTTTTATCTGTTGTTTG
TCGGTGAACGCTCTCCTGAGTAGGACAAATCCGCCGGGAGCGGATTTGAACGTTGTGAAGCAACGGCCCG
GAGGGTGGCGGGCAGGACGCCCGCCATAAACTGCCAGGCATCAAACTAAGCAGAAGGCCATCCTGACGGA
TGGCCTTTTTGCGTTTCTACAAACTCTTCCTGGCTAGCGGTACGCGTATTAATT
