[The description below was written by a language model from this plasmid's Addgene catalogue record.]
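Description:
pFusB3-25 is a bacterial library plasmid from the FusX one-step TALE assembly system, built on the FusB3 backbone (about 3 kb without the insert). It is maintained as a high-copy plasmid in E. coli under spectinomycin selection. The record does not include a feature table, so the origin of replication and other backbone elements are not explicitly stated. The listed sequencing primers carry pCR8 names, which hints at a pCR8-type cloning backbone, but this is an inference from the primer names rather than a recorded fact.

The insert is a synthetic, pre-assembled trimer of TALE repeats carrying the repeat-variable diresidues HD, NN and NI. Under the standard TALE code these recognise C, G and A respectively, matching the alternative name B3_CGA. The trimer occupies RVD positions 13 to 15 of a TALE DNA-binding array. It was cloned using BsaI sites that were destroyed in the process, consistent with Golden Gate-style construction using a type IIS enzyme that cuts outside its recognition site and leaves custom overhangs.

The plasmid has no recorded promoter or expression function of its own and serves purely as a modular building block. One clone with the required triplet is chosen from each positional library, and these are combined with a receiver vector in a single reaction to build a full-length, custom TALE repeat domain. That domain is typically fused to a nuclease to make a TALEN for targeted genome editing. pFusB3-25 is the member chosen when the target sequence reads CGA at positions 13 to 15.
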