Addgene plasmid #63510: pFusB3-25
Purpose: Encodes RVD positions 13-15 in TALEN assembly
Depositing lab: Stephen Ekker. Depositing organization: Mayo Foundation for Medical Education and Research. Publication: FusX: A rapid one-step TALE assembly system for genome science. Ma AC, McNulty MS, Tanya PL, Jarryd CM, Martinez-Galvez G, Argue DP, Lee HB, Urban MD, Bullard CE, Blackburn PR, Man TK, Clark KJ, Ekker SC. Hum Gene Ther. 2016 Jun;27(6):451-63. doi: 10.1089/hum.2015.172 PubMed 26854857.
Backbone
  Vector backbone: FusB3
  Backbone size w/o insert (bp): 2991
  Vector type: TALEN
Growth in bacteria
  Bacterial resistance: Spectinomycin, 50 μg/mL
  Growth temperature: 37°C
  Growth strain: DH5alpha
  Copy number: High Copy
Gene/Insert
  Gene/Insert name: HD NN NI (alt name: B3_CGA)
  Species: Synthetic
  Mutation: none
  Cloning method: Restriction Enzyme; 5′ cloning site BsaI (destroyed during cloning); 3′ cloning site BsaI (destroyed during cloning)
  Sequencing primers: 5′ pCR8_F1; 3′ pCR8_R1
Terms and licenses: Academic/Nonprofit Terms; Industry Terms: Not Available to Industry
How to cite: pFusB3-25 was a gift from Stephen Ekker (Addgene plasmid # 63510 ; http://n2t.net/addgene:63510 ; RRID:Addgene_63510)
